Addgene plasmid #18313: T4 Lysozyme A42V WT*
Depositing lab: Brian Matthews. Depositing organization: University of Oregon.
Backbone
  Vector backbone: pHS1403
  Backbone size w/o insert (bp): 5000
  Vector type: Bacterial Expression
Growth in bacteria
  Bacterial resistance: Ampicillin, 100 μg/mL
  Growth temperature: 37°C
  Growth strain: DH5alpha
  Copy number: High Copy
Gene/Insert
  Gene/Insert name: T4 Lysozyme
  Species: Bacteriophage T4
  Insert size (bp): 600
  Mutation: A42V WT*
  GenBank ID: NP_049736
  Entrez Gene: e (a.k.a. T4p123)
  Cloning method: Restriction Enzyme; 5′ cloning site BamHI (not destroyed); 3′ cloning site HindIII (not destroyed)
  Sequencing primers: 5′ na; 3′ GGCGTATCACGAGGCCC
Terms and licenses: Academic/Nonprofit Terms; Industry Terms: Not Available to Industry
Depositor comments: The BamHI site is 27 bp from the ATG and the HindIII site is 115 bp from the stop.
How to cite: T4 Lysozyme A42V WT* was a gift from Brian Matthews (Addgene plasmid # 18313 ; http://n2t.net/addgene:18313 ; RRID:Addgene_18313)
