[The description below was written by a language model from this plasmid's Addgene catalogue record.]
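Description:
T4 Lysozyme A42V WT* is a bacterial expression plasmid built on the pHS1403 backbone (about 5 kb without insert) that carries a mutant copy of the bacteriophage T4 lysozyme gene (gene e). It is maintained as a high-copy plasmid in E. coli and selected with ampicillin. The record does not name the origin of replication or the promoter that drives expression, and no feature table is available to confirm other backbone elements.

The insert is roughly 600 bp and was placed between BamHI and HindIII sites, both of which remain intact, so the fragment can be excised or exchanged. According to the depositor's notes, the BamHI site lies 27 bp from the start codon and the HindIII site 115 bp from the stop codon, meaning the cloned fragment includes short flanking untranslated stretches on both sides of the coding region. The encoded protein carries the substitution A42V, replacing alanine at position 42 with valine. The "WT*" label indicates the background in which the mutation was made. In the T4 lysozyme literature this designation conventionally refers to the cysteine-free pseudo-wild-type protein, although the record itself does not spell out those background changes. No fusion tags or reporters are listed.

T4 lysozyme is a classic model system for studying how single amino-acid substitutions affect protein folding, stability and structure. A construct of this kind would typically be used to produce the mutant enzyme in bacteria for such biophysical or crystallographic comparison with the parent protein, though the record does not state a specific purpose.
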