>Addgene plasmid #18313 | T4 Lysozyme A42V WT* | addgene partial sequence | sequence record 24101 | 3primeUP
GCTANGAAAAAGCCCGCCTCATTAGGCGGGCTCAGATCTGCTCATGTTTGACAGCTTATCATCGATAAGC
TTCGGCAATAAATTCTTGATATGTTTTCATATGTTTCCTTTAAATATTTTAATTAGTAATTGTCTATTCA
AGTAATTGTGAATATACTATCACAATTNCTTGAGAAAGTAAACAGCTTTATAGATTTTTATACGCGTCCC
AAGTGCCAGTTCTAAACGTTGTAATGACTCGTTTTGCGCGATTAGGTGTTTGATTATACCATCTACTTTT
AGCTAAGTTAACTGCTGCTTCATCCCAGCGTTTTTGTTGAAGCATACGTAAAGAGTTAGTAAATCCTGCC
ACACCGGTTTCTCCCATTTGGAAAACCATATTAATCAATGCAGCGCGACGAACCGCATCAAGAGAATCAT
AAACCGGTTTTAATTTAGCATTTCTCAGAATTCCGCGAACAGCAGCATCAACATCCTGATTAAAGAGTTT
TTCAGCCTCATCTTTTGTAATTACACCATTAGTATTACGCCCAATAGCTTTATCTAATTCAGATTTCACA
GCATTAAGTGATGGACTTTTTGTAAGCAAATGACCGATGCCAATAGTGTAATAGCCTTCTGTGTCTTTAT
AGATTTTAAGTCTAAGACCTTCATCTATACGTAACATTTCAAATATATTCATAATACCTCCTAAGCATCG
ATGGATCCTGTTTCCTGTGTGAAATTGTTATCCGCTCACAATTCCACACATTATACGAGCCGATGATTAA
TTGTCAACAGGGGGATGGGGAGTAAGCTGATCCTGTTTCCTGTGTGAAATTGTTATCCGCTCACAATTCC
ACACATTATACGAGCCGATGATTAATTGTCAACAGGGGGATGGGGGAGTAAGCTCATCGATGGATCGATC
NGGNTTTCCNGTGGGNAAATGGTTATCCCGCTCACAATTCCNCCCATTANACGAGNCCGGAAGCNTAAAG
GNGTAAAGCCTGGGGGGGNCCTAAAGGAGNGAGCCTAACTTTACNTTAATTGGCGNTTGNGCCCCACGGC
CCNGCNTTTCCNGTCGGGGAAACCTGGTCNGGGNCCNGGGACACCNNTCGAAANGGNGCAAACCCTTTCC
NGGGANGGGCAAGGAA
